Addgene plasmid #55623: Cer(1-158)-gamma-1 in pcDNAI/Amp
Purpose: An amino-terminal mCerulean fragment was fused to Ggamma-1. When co-expressed with a carboxyl-terminal CFP fragment fused to a Gbeta subunit with which it interacts, a fluorescent signal is produced.
Depositing lab: Catherine Berlot. Depositing organization: Geisinger Health Center. Publication: Analysis of G protein betagamma dimer formation in live cells using multicolor bimolecular fluorescence complementation demonstrates preferences of beta1 for particular gamma subunits. Mervine SM, Yost EA, Sabo JL, Hynes TR, Berlot CH. Mol Pharmacol. 2006 Jul;70(1):194-205. Epub 2006 Apr 26. 10.1124/mol.106.022616 PubMed 16641313.
Backbone
  Vector backbone: pcDNAI/Amp
  Backbone manufacturer: Invitrogen
  Backbone size w/o insert (bp): 4800
  Total vector size (bp): 5476
  Modifications to backbone: A BglII site was introduced into the polylinker of pcDNAI/Amp 3' to the BamHI site.
  Vector type: Mammalian Expression
Growth in bacteria
  Bacterial resistance: Ampicillin, 100 μg/mL
  Growth temperature: 37°C
  Growth strain: DH10B
  Copy number: High Copy
Gene/Insert
  Gene/Insert name: Cer(1-158)-gamma-1 (alt name: GNGT1)
  Species: B. taurus (bovine); Aequorea victoria
  Insert size (bp): 676
  Mutation: Ggamma-1 was amplified by PCR, which added a BamHI site and a linker sequence (Arg-Ser) to the 5' end and a 3' BglII site. Cloning into the BglII site of Cer(1-158) destroyed the BamHI site.
  Entrez Gene: GNGT1
  Promoter: CMV
  Tag / fusion protein: Cer(1-158) was fused to the amino terminus of Ggamma-1. (N terminal on insert)
  Cloning method: Restriction Enzyme; 5′ cloning site BamHI (not destroyed); 3′ cloning site BglII (not destroyed)
  Sequencing primers: 5′ T7; 3′ SP6
Resource information
  A portion of this plasmid was derived from a plasmid made by: Monomeric Cerulean was obtained from David Piston, Vanderbilt University, Nashville, TN. Gamma-1 cDNA was obtained from Janet Robishaw, Weis Center for Research, Geisinger Clinic, Danville, PA.
Terms and licenses: Academic/Nonprofit Terms; Industry Terms: Not Available to Industry
Depositor comments: Reference for monomeric Cerulean: Rizzo MA, Springer GH, Granada B, Piston DW. An improved cyan fluorescent protein variant useful for FRET. Nat Biotechnol. 2004;22(4):445-9. PubMed PMID: 14990965.
How to cite: Cer(1-158)-gamma-1 in pcDNAI/Amp was a gift from Catherine Berlot (Addgene plasmid # 55623 ; http://n2t.net/addgene:55623 ; RRID:Addgene_55623)
