[The description below was written by a language model from this plasmid's Addgene catalogue record and pLannotate feature annotations shown in this document.]
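Description:
Cer(1-158)-gamma-1 in pcDNAI/Amp is a 5,476 bp mammalian expression plasmid built on the pcDNAI/Amp backbone, which was modified by adding a BglII site to the polylinker 3' of the BamHI site. It is maintained in E. coli as a high-copy plasmid through a ColE1/pUC-type origin and selected with ampicillin via the β-lactamase gene. An f1 origin is also present. Expression in mammalian cells is driven by the human CMV immediate early enhancer and promoter. Downstream processing signals come from SV40: the small t antigen intron and the SV40 polyadenylation signal. An SV40 origin allows episomal replication in cells that supply large T antigen. The short T antigen and polyomavirus capsid matches in the feature table are fragments of viral sequence carried in the backbone, not functional coding regions. T7 and SP6 promoters flank the insert and serve as sequencing primer sites.

The 676 bp insert encodes residues 1-158 of monomeric Cerulean, a cyan variant of Aequorea victoria GFP, fused through a short Arg-Ser linker to the amino terminus of bovine G protein gamma-1 (GNGT1). The automated annotation labels the fluorescent protein portion as the related mVenus fragment VN173, reflecting sequence similarity rather than the recorded identity. The construct is one half of a bimolecular fluorescence complementation pair. The Cerulean fragment is not expected to fluoresce by itself, but when it is co-expressed with a carboxyl-terminal CFP fragment fused to an interacting Gbeta subunit, betagamma dimer assembly brings the fragments together and produces a fluorescent signal. It was used in multicolor complementation assays to examine betagamma dimer formation and the gamma subunit preferences of beta subunits in live cells.
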