Features (pLannotate 1.2.2; 21 found; start..end, strand, type, name):
      2..570     +  rep_origin     ori: high-copy-number ColE1/pMB1/pBR322/pUC origin of replication
    603..1061    -  rep_origin     f1 ori (sequence partly withheld): f1 bacteriophage origin of replication; arrow indicates direction of (+) strand synthesis
   1049..1170    -  CDS            M13 gene IV (fragment) (sequence partly withheld): pIV; IV; phage assembly
   1272..1376    +  promoter       AmpR promoter: bla
   1377..2237    +  CDS            AmpR: β-lactamase; bla; confers resistance to ampicillin, carbenicillin, and related antibiotics
   2310..2689    +  enhancer       CMV enhancer: human cytomegalovirus immediate early enhancer
   2690..2893    +  promoter       CMV promoter: human cytomegalovirus (CMV) immediate early promoter
   2889..2922    +  LTR            5' LTR (truncated) (fragment): truncated 5' long terminal repeat (LTR) from HIV-1
   2938..2956    +  promoter       T7 promoter: promoter for bacteriophage T7 RNA polymerase
   2994..3468    +  CDS            VN173 (fragment): N-terminal fragment of mVenus for use in bimolecular fluorescence complementation (BiFC) (Kodama and Hu, 2010)
   3474..3695    +  CDS            GNGT1: GBG1_BOVIN - Experimental evidence at protein level: Swiss-Prot protein existence level 1. Guanine nucleotide-binding proteins (G proteins) are involved as a modulator or transducer in various transmembrane signaling systems. The beta and gamma chains are required for the GTPase activity, for replacement of GDP by GTP, and for G protein-effector interaction. From Bos taurus (Bovine).
   3748..3766    -  promoter       SP6 promoter: promoter for bacteriophage SP6 RNA polymerase
   3774..3848    +  CDS            small t antigen (fragment): SV40 (simian virus 40) small t antigen
   3850..3915    +  intron         small t intron: SV40 (simian virus 40) small t antigen intron
   4045..4065    +  CDS            SV40 NLS: nuclear localization signal of SV40 (simian virus 40) large T antigen
   4072..4206    +  CDS            LT_POVHA (fragment): Protein inferred from homology: Swiss-Prot protein existence level 3. Isoform large T antigen is a key early protein essential for both driving viral replication and inducing cellular transformation. Plays a role in viral genome replication by driving entry of quiescent cells into the cell cycle and by autoregulating the synthesis of viral early mRNA. Displays highly oncogenic activities by corrupting the host cellular checkpoint mechanisms that guard cell division and the transcription, replication, and repair of DNA. Participates in the modulation of cellular gene expression preceeding viral
   4231..4314    +  CDS            large T antigen (fragment): large T antigen from SV40 (simian virus 40)
   4337..4471    +  polyA_signal   SV40 poly(A) signal: SV40 polyadenylation signal
   4472..4840    -  CDS            VP2_POVMA (fragment): Experimental evidence at protein level: Swiss-Prot protein existence level 1. [Isoform VP3]: structural protein that resides within the core of the capsid surrounded by 72 VP1 pentamers. Following virus endocytosis and trafficking to the endoplasmic reticulum, VP2 and VP3 form oligomers and integrate into the endoplasmic reticulum membrane. Heterooligomer VP2-VP3 may create a viroporin for transporting the viral genome across the endoplasmic reticulum membrane to the cytoplasm. Nuclear entry of the viral DNA involves the selective exposure and importin recognition of VP2 or Vp3 nuclear localiz
   5208..5306    -  CDS            VP1_POVMP (fragment): Experimental evidence at protein level: Swiss-Prot protein existence level 1. Forms an icosahedral capsid with a T=7 symmetry and a 40 nm diameter. The capsid is composed of 72 pentamers linked to each other by disulfide bonds and associated with VP2 or VP3 proteins. Interacts with terminal alpha(2,3)-linked sialic acids on the cell surface to provide virion attachment to target cell. This attachment induces virion internalization predominantly through caveolin-mediated endocytosis. Once attached, the virion is internalized by caveolin- mediated endocytosis and traffics to the endoplasmic reti
   5317..5452    +  rep_origin     SV40 ori: SV40 origin of replication
>Addgene plasmid #55623 | Cer(1-158)-gamma-1 in pcDNAI/Amp | depositor full sequence | sequence record 115166 | Cer(1-158)-gamma-1 in pcDNAI/Amp sequence 5476 bps
GGCGTAATCTGCTGCTTGCAAACAAAAAAACCACCGCTACCAGCGGTGGTTTGTTTGCCGGATCAAGAGC
TACCAACTCTTTTTCCGAAGGTAACTGGCTTCAGCAGAGCGCAGATACCAAATACTGTCCTTCTAGTGTA
GCCGTAGTTAGGCCACCACTTCAAGAACTCTGTAGCACCGCCTACATACCTCGCTCTGCTAATCCTGTTA
CCAGTGGCTGCTGCCAGTGGCGATAAGTCGTGTCTTACCGGGTTGGACTCAAGACGATAGTTACCGGATA
AGGCGCAGCGGTCGGGCTGAACGGGGGGTTCGTGCACACAGCCCAGCTTGGAGCGAACGACCTACACCGA
ACTGAGATACCTACAGCGTGAGCATTGAGAAAGCGCCACGCTTCCCGAAGGGAGAAAGGCGGACAGGTAT
CCGGTAAGCGGCAGGGTCGGAACAGGAGAGCGCACGAGGGAGCTTCCAGGGGGAAACGCCTGGTATCTTT
ATAGTCCTGTCGGGTTTCGCCACCTCTGACTTGAGCGTCGATTTTTGTGATGCTCGTCAGGGGGGCGGAG
CCTATGGAAAAACGCCAGCAACGCAAGCTAGCTTCTAGCTAGAAATTGTAAACGTTAATATTTTGTTAAA
ATTCGCGTTAAATTTTTGTTAAATCAGCTCATTTTTTAACCAATAGGCCGAAATCGGCAAAATCCCTTAT
AAATCAAAAGAATAGCCCGAGATAGGGT
[37 nt withheld, positions 729-765]
AAAGAACGTGGACTCCAACGTCAAAGGGCGAAAAACCGTCTATCAGGGCGATGGCC
[115 nt withheld, positions 822-936]
G
[144 nt withheld, positions 938-1081]
ACCGTATAACGTGCTTTCCTCGTTG
[64 nt withheld, positions 1107-1170]
CTGGATTACCAAAGGGCCTCGTGATACGCCTATTTTTATAGGTTAATGTCATGATAATAATGGTTTCTTA
GACGTCAGGTGGCACTTTTCGGGGAAATGTGCGCGGAACCCCTATTTGTTTATTTTTCTAAATACATTCA
AATATGTATCCGCTCATGAGACAATAACCCTGATAAATGCTTCAATAATATTGAAAAAGGAAGAGTATGA
GTATTCAACATTTCCGTGTCGCCCTTATTCCCTTTTTTGCGGCATTTTGCCTTCCTGTTTTTGCTCACCC
AGAAACGCTGGTGAAAGTAAAAGATGCTGAAGATCAGTTGGGTGCACGAGTGGGTTACATCGAACTGGAT
CTCAACAGCGGTAAGATCCTTGAGAGTTTTCGCCCCGAAGAACGTTTTCCAATGATGAGCACTTTTAAAG
TTCTGCTATGTGGCGCGGTATTATCCCGTGTTGACGCCGGGCAAGAGCAACTCGGTCGCCGCATACACTA
TTCTCAGAATGACTTGGTTGAGTACTCACCAGTCACAGAAAAGCATCTTACGGATGGCATGACAGTAAGA
GAATTATGCAGTGCTGCCATAACCATGAGTGATAACACTGCGGCCAACTTACTTCTGACAACGATCGGAG
GACCGAAGGAGCTAACCGCTTTTTTGCACAACATGGGGGATCATGTAACTCGCCTTGATCGTTGGGAACC
GGAGCTGAATGAAGCCATACCAAACGACGAGCGTGACACCACGATGCCTGCAGCAATGGCAACAACGTTG
CGCAAACTATTAACTGGCGAACTACTTACTCTAGCTTCCCGGCAACAATTAATAGACTGGATGGAGGCGG
ATAAAGTTGCAGGACCACTTCTGCGCTCGGCCCTTCCGGCTGGCTGGTTTATTGCTGATAAATCTGGAGC
CGGTGAGCGTGGGTCTCGCGGTATCATTGCAGCACTGGGGCCAGATGGTAAGCCCTCCCGTATCGTAGTT
ATCTACACGACGGGGAGTCAGGCAACTATGGATGAACGAAATAGACAGATCGCTGAGATAGGTGCCTCAC
TGATTAAGCATTGGTAACTGTCAGACCAAGTTTACTCATATATACTTTAGATTGATTTAAAACTTCATTT
TTAATTTCTCTAGCGCGTTGACATTGATTATTGACTAGTTATTAATAGTAATCAATTACGGGGTCATTAG
TTCATAGCCCATATATGGAGTTCCGCGTTACATAACTTACGGTAAATGGCCCGCCTGGCTGACCGCCCAA
CGACCCCCGCCCATTGACGTCAATAATGACGTATGTTCCCATAGTAACGCCAATAGGGACTTTCCATTGA
CGTCAATGGGTGGACTATTTACGGTAAACTGCCCACTTGGCAGTACATCAAGTGTATCATATGCCAAGTA
CGCCCCCTATTGACGTCAATGACGGTAAATGGCCCGCCTGGCATTATGCCCAGTACATGACCTTATGGGA
CTTTCCTACTTGGCAGTACATCTACGTATTAGTCATCGCTATTACCATGGTGATGCGGTTTTGGCAGTAC
ATCAATGGGCGTGGATAGCGGTTTGACTCACGGGGATTTCCAAGTCTCCACCCCATTGACGTCAATGGGA
GTTTGTTTTGGCACCAAAATCAACGGGACTTTCCAAAATGTCGTAACAACTCCGCCCCATTGACGCAAAT
GGGCGGTAGGCGTGTACGGTGGGAGGTCTATATAAGCAGAGCTCTCTGGCTAACTAGAGAACCCACTGCT
TACTGGCTTATCGAAATTAATACGACTCACTATAGGGAGACCCAAGCTTGGTACCGAGCTCGGATCCGCC
ACCATGGTGAGCAAGGGCGAGGAGCTGTTCACCGGGGTGGTGCCCATCCTGGTCGAGCTGGACGGCGACG
TAAACGGCCACAAGTTCAGCGTGTCCGGCGAGGGCGAGGGCGATGCCACCTACGGCAAGCTGACCCTGAA
GTTCATCTGCACCACCGGCAAGCTGCCCGTGCCCTGGCCCACCCTCGTGACCACCCTGACCTGGGGCGTG
CAGTGCTTCGCCCGCTACCCCGACCACATGAAGCAGCACGACTTCTTCAAGTCCGCCATGCCCGAAGGCT
ACGTCCAGGAGCGCACCATCTTCTTCAAGGACGACGGCAACTACAAGACCCGCGCCGAGGTGAAGTTCGA
GGGCGACACCCTGGTGAACCGCATCGAGCTGAAGGGCATCGACTTCAAGGAGGACGGCAACATCCTGGGG
CACAAGCTGGAGTACAACGCCATCAGCGACAACGTCTATATCACCGCCGACAAGCAGAGATCCATGCCAG
TGATCAATATTGAGGACCTGACAGAAAAGGACAAATTGAAGATGGAAGTCGACCAGCTCAAGAAAGAAGT
GACGCTGGAAAGAATGCTGGTGTCCAAATGTTGTGAAGAATTCAGGGATTATGTTGAAGAAAGATCCGGG
GAAGATCCATTAGTAAAGGGTATCCCAGAGGACAAAAATCCCTTCAAGGAGCTCAAAGGAGGCTGTGTGA
TTTCATAAAGATCTATCACACTGGCGGCCGCTCGAGCATGCATCTAGAGGGCCCTATTCTATAGTGTCAC
CTAAATGCTAGAGGATCTTTGTGAAGGAACCTTACTTCTGTGGTGTGACATAATTGGACAAACTACCTAC
AGAGATTTAAAGCTCTAAGGTAAATATAAAATTTTTAAGTGTATAATGTGTTAAACTACTGATTCTAATT
GTTTGTGTATTTTAGATTCCAACCTATGGAACTGATGAATGGGAGCAGTGGTGGAATGCCTTTAATGAGG
AAAACCTGTTTTGCTCAGAAGAAATGCCATCTAGTGATGATGAGGCTACTGCTGACTCTCAACATTCTAC
TCCTCCAAAAAAGAAGAGAAAGGTAGAAGACCCCAAGGACTTTCCTTCAGAATTGCTAAGTTTTTTGAGT
CATGCTGTGTTTAGTAATAGAACTCTTGCTTGCTTTGCTATTTACACCACAAAGGAAAAAGCTGCACTGC
TATACAAGAAAATTATGGAAAAATATTTGATGTATAGTGCCTTGACTAGAGATCATAATCAGCCATACCA
CATTTGTAGAGGTTTTACTTGCTTTAAAAAACCTCCCACACCTCCCCCTGAACCTGAAACATAAAATGAA
TGCAATTGTTGTTGTTAACTTGTTTATTGCAGCTTATAATGGTTACAAATAAAGCAATAGCATCACAAAT
TTCACAAATAAAGCATTTTTTTCACTGCATTCTAGTTGTGGTTTGTCCAAACTCATCAATGTATCTTATC
ATGTCTGGATCATCCCGCCATGGTATCAACGCCATATTTCTATTTACAGTAGGGACCTCTTCGTTGTGTA
GGTACCGCTGTATTCCTAGGGAAATAGTAGAGGCACCTTGAACTGTCTGCATCAGCCATATAGCCCCCGC
TGTTCGACTTACAAACACAGGCACAGTACTGACAAACCCATACACCTCCTCTGAAATACCCATAGTTGCT
AGGGCTGTCTCCGAACTCATTACACCCTCCAAAGTCAGAGCTGTAATTTCGCCATCAAGGGCAGCGAGGG
CTTCTCCAGATAAAATAGCTTCTGCCGAGAGTCCCGTAAGGGTAGACACTTCAGCTAATCCCTCGATGAG
GTCTACTAGAATAGTCAGTGCGGCTCCCATTTTGAAAATTCACTTACTTGATCAGCTTCAGAAGATGGCG
GAGGGCCTCCAACACAGTAATTTTCCTCCCGACTCTTAAAATAGAAAATGTCAAGTCAGTTAAGCAGGAA
GTGGACTAACTGACGCAGCTGGCCGTGCGACATCCTCTTTTAATTAGTTGCTAGGCAACGCCCTCCAGAG
GGCGTGTGGTTTTGCAAGAGGAAGCAAAAGCCTCTCCACCCAGGCCTAGAATGTTTCCACCCAATCATTA
CTATGACAACAGCTGTTTTTTTTAGTATTAAGCAGAGGCCGGGGACCCCTGGGCCCGCTTACTCTGGAGA
AAAAGAAGAGAGGCATTGTAGAGGCTTCCAGAGGCAACTTGTCAAAACAGGACTGCTTCTATTTCTGTCA
CACTGTCTGGCCCTGTCACAAGGTCCAGCACCTCCATACCCCCTTTAATAAGCAGTTTGGGAACGGGTGC
GGGTCTTACTCCGCCCATCCCGCCCCTAACTCCGCCCAGTTCCGCCCATTCTCCGCCCCATGGCTGACTA
ATTTTTTTTATTTATGCAGAGGCCGAGGCCGCCTCGGCCTCTGAGCTATTCCAGAAGTAGTGAGGAGGCT
TTTTTGGAGGCCTAGGCTTTTGCAAAAAGCTAATTC
