>Addgene plasmid #55623 | Cer(1-158)-gamma-1 in pcDNAI/Amp | addgene partial sequence | sequence record 118753 | CMV-F 5'-CGCAAATGGGCGGTAGGCGTG-3'
GCTCTCTGGCTACTAGAGAACCCACTGCTTACTGGCTTATCGAAATTAATACGACTCACTATAGGGAGAC
CCAAGCTTGGTACCGAGCTCGGATCCGCCACCATGGTGAGCAAGGGCGAGGAGCTGTTCACCGGGGTGGT
GCCCATCCTGGTCGAGCTGGACGGCGACGTAAACGGCCACAAGTTCAGCGTGTCCGGCGAGGGCGAGGGC
GATGCCACCTACGGCAAGCTGACCCTGAAGTTCATCTGCACCACCGGCAAGCTGCCCGTGCCCTGGCCCA
CCCTCGTGACCACCCTGACCTGGGGCGTGCAGTGCTTCGCCCGCTACCCCGACCACATGAAGCAGCACGA
CTTCTTCAAGTCCGCCATGCCCGAAGGCTACGTCCAGGAGCGCACCATCTTCTTCAAGGACGACGGCAAC
TACAAGACCCGCGCCGAGGTGAAGTTCGAGGGCGACACCCTGGTGAACCGCATCGAGCTGAAGGGCATCG
ACTTCAAGGAGGACGGCAACATCCTGGGGCACAAGCTGGAGTACAACGCCATCAGCGACAACGTCTATAT
CACCGCCGACAAGCAGAGATCCATGCCAGTGATCAATATTGAGGACCTGACAGAAAAGGACAAATTGAAG
ATGGAAGTCGACCAGCTCAAGAAAGAAGTGACGCTGGAAAGAATGCTGGTGTCCAAATGTTGTGAAGAAT
TCAGGGATTATGTTGAAGAAAGATCCGGGGAAGATCCATTAGTAAAGGGTATCCCAGAGGACAAAAATCC
CTTCAAGGAGCTCA
