>Addgene plasmid #55623 | Cer(1-158)-gamma-1 in pcDNAI/Amp | addgene partial sequence | sequence record 118754 | SP6 5'-ATTTAGGTGACACTATAG-3'
GATCTTTATGAAATCACACAGCCTCCTTTGAGCTCCTTGAAGGGATTTTTGTCCTCTGGGATACCCTTTA
CTAATGGATCTTCCCCGGATCTTTCTTCAACATAATCCCTGAATTCTTCACAACATTTGGACACCAGCAT
TCTTTCCAGCGTCACTTCTTTCTTGAGCTGGTCGACTTCCATCTTCAATTTGTCCTTTTCTGTCAGGTCC
TCAATATTGATCACTGGCATGGATCTCTGCTTGTCGGCGGTGATATAGACGTTGTCGCTGATGGCGTTGT
ACTCCAGCTTGTGCCCCAGGATGTTGCCGTCCTCCTTGAAGTCGATGCCCTTCAGCTCGATGCGGTTCAC
CAGGGTGTCGCCCTCGAACTTCACCTCGGCGCGGGTCTTGTAGTTGCCGTCGTCCTTGAAGAAGATGGTG
CGCTCCTGGACGTAGCCTTCGGGCATGGCGGACTTGAAGAAGTCGTGCTGCTTCATGTGGTCGGGGTAGC
GGGCGAAGCACTGCACGCCCCAGGTCAGGGTGGTCACGAGGGTGGGCCAGGGCACGGGCAGCTTGCCGGT
GGTGCAGATGAACTTCAGGGTCAGCTTGCCGTAGGTGGCATCGCCCTCGCCCTCGCCGGACACGCTGAAC
TTGTGGCCGTTTACGTCGCCGTCCAGCTCGACCAGGATGGGCACCACCCCGGTGAACAGCTCCTCGCCCT
TGCTCACCATGGTGGCGGATCCGAGCTCGGTACCAAGCTTGGGTCTCCCTATAGTGAGTCGTATTAATTT
CGATAAGCCAGTAAGCAGTGGGTTCTCTAGTTAGCCAGAGAGCTCTGCTTATATAGACCTCCC
